Addgene plasmid #65686: pONL-N1_LAMP1
Purpose: Expresses LAMP1-ONL in mammalian cells
Depositing lab: Yasushi Okada. Depositing organization: RIKEN Quantitative Biology Center (QBiC). Publication: Expanded palette of Nano-lanterns for real-time multicolor luminescence imaging. Takai A, Nakano M, Saito K, Haruno R, Watanabe TM, Ohyanagi T, Jin T, Okada Y, Nagai T. Proc Natl Acad Sci U S A. 2015 Apr 7;112(14):4352-6. doi: 10.1073/pnas.1418468112. Epub 2015 Mar 23. PubMed 25831507.
Backbone
  Vector backbone: pONL-N1
  Backbone manufacturer: Addgene #64305
  Backbone size w/o insert (bp): 5600
  Total vector size (bp): 6800
  Vector type: Mammalian Expression, Luciferase
  Selectable markers: Neomycin (select with G418)
Growth in bacteria
  Bacterial resistance: Kanamycin, 50 μg/mL
  Growth temperature: 37°C
  Growth strain: DH5alpha
  Copy number: High Copy
Gene/Insert
  Gene/Insert name: LAMP1
  Species: R. norvegicus (rat)
  Insert size (bp): 1200
  Promoter: CMV
  Tag / fusion protein: ONL (C terminal on backbone)
  Cloning method: Restriction Enzyme; 5′ cloning site EcoRI (not destroyed); 3′ cloning site BamHI (not destroyed)
  Sequencing primers: 5′ CMV Forward; 3′ CATGCCCATTGACGGAGCCGTC
Resource information
  A portion of this plasmid was derived from a plasmid made by: hmKusabiraOrange2 (gifted from Dr Atsushi Miyawaki)
Terms and licenses: Academic/Nonprofit Terms; Industry Terms: Not Available to Industry
Depositor comments: Lamp-1 sequence contains a D50E mutation, which should not affect plasmid function
How to cite: pONL-N1_LAMP1 was a gift from Yasushi Okada (Addgene plasmid # 65686 ; http://n2t.net/addgene:65686 ; RRID:Addgene_65686)
