[The description below was written by a language model from this plasmid's Addgene catalogue record.]
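Description:
pONL-N1_LAMP1 is a mammalian expression plasmid of about 6.8 kb built on the pONL-N1 backbone (about 5.6 kb), an "N1"-style fusion vector in which a gene of interest is cloned upstream of, and in frame with, the reporter. It is maintained in E. coli as a high-copy plasmid under kanamycin selection and carries a neomycin resistance marker, so transfected mammalian cells can be selected with G418. No feature table accompanies the record, so the origin of replication, polyadenylation signals and the promoter driving the resistance cassette are not stated.

The payload is a roughly 1.2 kb rat (R. norvegicus) LAMP1 coding sequence inserted between EcoRI and BamHI sites, both of which are retained, and expressed from the CMV promoter. The backbone supplies a C-terminal ONL tag, producing a LAMP1-ONL fusion. ONL belongs to the Nano-lantern family of luminescent reporters, and the vector is classed as a luciferase construct. Part of the plasmid derives from an hmKusabiraOrange2 plasmid, consistent with an orange-emitting probe that pairs a luciferase with an orange fluorescent protein. LAMP1 is a lysosomal membrane glycoprotein, so the fusion would be expected to target the luminescent reporter to lysosomes. This suits the multicolour, real-time luminescence imaging of subcellular structures for which the Nano-lantern series was developed, though the record itself only says that the plasmid expresses LAMP1-ONL in mammalian cells. The depositor notes a D50E substitution in the LAMP1 sequence that is not expected to affect function.
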