>Addgene plasmid #65686 | pONL-N1_LAMP1 | depositor partial sequence | sequence record 111657 | pONL-N1
TAGTTATTAATAGTAATCAATTACGGGGTCATTAGTTCATAGCCCATATATGGAGTTCCGCGTTACATAA
CTTACGGTAAATGGCCCGCCTGGCTGACCGCCCAACGACCCCCGCCCATTGACGTCAATAATGACGTATG
TTCCCATAGTAACGCCAATAGGGACTTTCCATTGACGTCAATGGGTGGAGTATTTACGGTAAACTGCCCA
CTTGGCAGTACATCAAGTGTATCATATGCCAAGTACGCCCCCTATTGACGTCAATGACGGTAAATGGCCC
GCCTGGCATTATGCCCAGTACATGACCTTATGGGACTTTCCTACTTGGCAGTACATCTACGTATTAGTCA
TCGCTATTACCATGGTGATGCGGTTTTGGCAGTACATCAATGGGCGTGGATAGCGGTTTGACTCACGGGG
ATTTCCAAGTCTCCACCCCATTGACGTCAATGGGAGTTTGTTTTGGCACCAAAATCAACGGGACTTTCCA
AAATGTCGTAACAACTCCGCCCCATTGACGCAAATGGGCGGTAGGCGTGTACGGTGGGAGGTCTATATAA
GCAGAGCTGGTTTAGTGAACCGTCAGATCCGCTAGCGCTACCGGACTCAGATCTCGAGCTCAAGCTTCGA
ATTCTGCAGTCGACGGTACCGCGGGCCCGGGATCCACCGGTCGCCACCATGGTGAGCGTGATCAAGCCCG
AGATGAAGATGAGGTACTACATGGACGGCTCCGTCAATGGGCATGAGTTCACAATCGAGGGTGAGGGCAC
AGGCAGACCTTACGAGGGACATCAGGAGATGACACTGCGCGTCACAATGGCCGAGGGCGGGCCAATGCCT
TTCGCCTTCGACCTGGTGTCCCACGTGTTCTGTTACGGCCACAGAGTTTTTACTAAATATCCAGAAGAGA
TCCCAGACTATTTCAAGCAGGCCTTTCCTGAGGGCCTGTCCTGGGAGAGGTCCCTGGAGTTCGAGGACGG
CGGCTCCGCCTCCGTGAGCGCCCACATCAGCCTGAGGGGCAACACCTTCTACCACAAGTCCAAGTTCACC
GGCGTGAACTTCCCCGCCGACGGCCCCATCATGCAGAACCAGAGCGTGGACTGGGAGCCCTCCACCGAGA
AGATCACCGCCAGCGACGGCGTGCTGAAGGGCGACGTGACCATGTACCTGAAGCTGGAGGGCGGCGGCAA
CCACAAGTGCCAGATGAAGACCACCTACAAGGCCGCCAAGGAGATCCTGGAGATGCCCGGCGACCACTAC
ATCGGCCACAGGCTGGTGAGGAAGACCGAGGGCAACATCACCGAGCAGGTGGAGGACGCCGTGGCCCACT
CCGGTACCAAGGTGTACGACCCCGAGCAACGCAAACGCATGATCACTGGGCCTCAGTGGTGGGCTCGCTG
CAAGCAAATGAACGTGCTGGACTCCTTCATCAACTACTATGATTCCGAGAAGCACGCCGAGAACGCCGTG
ATTTTTCTGCATGGTAACGCTACCTCCAGCTACCTGTGGAGGCACGTCGTGCCTCACATCGAGCCCGTGG
CTAGATGCATCATCCCTGATCTGATCGGAATGGGTAAGTCCGGCAAGAGCGGGAATGGCTCATATCGCCT
CCTGGATCACTACAAGTACCTCACCGCTTGGTTCGAGCTGCTGAACCTTCCAAAGAAAATCATCTTTGTG
GGCCACGACTGGGGGAGCGCTCTGGCCTTTCACTACGCCTACGAGCACCAAGACAGGATCAAGGCCATCG
TCCATATGGAGAGTGTCGTGGACGTGATCGAGTCCTGGATGGGGTGGCCTGACATCGAGGAGGAGCTGGC
CCTGATCAAGAGCGAAGAGGGCGAGAAAATGGTGCTTGAGAATAACTTCTTCGTCGAGACCCTGTTGCCA
AGCAAGATCATGCGGAAACTGGAGCCTGAGGAGTTCGCTGCCTACCTGGAGCCATTCAAGGAGAAGGGCG
AGGTTAGACGGCCTACCCTCTCCTGGCCTCGCGAGATCCCTCTCGTTAAGGGAGGCAAGCCCGACGTCGT
CCAGATTGTCCGCAACTACAACGCCTACCTTCGGGCCAGCGACGATCTGCCTAAGCTGTTCATCGAGTCC
GACCCTGGGTTCTTTTCCAACGCTATTGTCGAGGGAGCTAAGAAGTTCCCTAACACCGAGTTCGTGAAGG
TGAAGGGCCTCCACTTCCTCCAGGAGGACGCTCCAGATGAAATGGGTAAGTACATCAAGAGCTTCGTGGA
GCGCGTGCTGAAGAACGAGCAGTAGGCGGCCGCGACTCTAGATCATAATCAGCCATACCACATTTGTAGA
GGTTTTACTTGCTTTAAAAAACCTCCCACACCTCCCCCTGAACCTGAAACATAAAATGAATGCAATTGTT
GTTGTTAACTTGTTTATTGCAGCTTATAATGGTTACAAATAAAGCAATAGCATCACAAATTTCACAAATA
AAGCATTTTTTTCACTGCATTCTAGTTGTGGTTTGTCCAAACTCATCAATGTATCTTAAGGCGTAAATTG
TAAGCGTTAATATTTTGTTAAAATTCGCGTTAAATTTTTGTTAAATCAGCTCATTTTTTAACCAATAGGC
CGAAATCGGCAAAATCCCTTATAAATCAAAAGAATAGACCGAGATAGGGT
[37 nt withheld, positions 2641-2677]
AAAGAACGTGGACTCCAACGTCAAAGG
[49 nt withheld, positions 2705-2753]
T
[91 nt withheld, positions 2755-2845]
G
[124 nt withheld, positions 2847-2970]
CAGGTGGCACTTTTCGGGGAAATGTGCGCGGAACCCCTATTTGTTTATTTTTCTAAATACATTCAAATAT
GTATCCGCTCATGAGACAATAACCCTGATAAATGCTTCAATAATATTGAAAAAGGAAGAGTCCTGAGGCG
GAAAGAACCAGCTGTGGAATGTGTGTCAGTTAGGGTGTGGAAAGTCCCCAGGCTCCCCAGCAGGCAGAAG
TATGCAAAGCATGCATCTCAATTAGTCAGCAACCAGGTGTGGAAAGTCCCCAGGCTCCCCAGCAGGCAGA
AGTATGCAAAGCATGCATCTCAATTAGTCAGCAACCATAGTCCCGCCCCTAACTCCGCCCATCCCGCCCC
TAACTCCGCCCAGTTCCGCCCATTCTCCGCCCCATGGCTGACTAATTTTTTTTATTTATGCAGAGGCCGA
GGCCGCCTCGGCCTCTGAGCTATTCCAGAAGTAGTGAGGAGGCTTTTTTGGAGGCCTAGGCTTTTGCAAA
GATCGATCAAGAGACAGGATGAGGATCGTTTCGCATGATTGAACAAGATGGATTGCACGCAGGTTCTCCG
GCCGCTTGGGTGGAGAGGCTATTCGGCTATGACTGGGCACAACAGACAATCGGCTGCTCTGATGCCGCCG
TGTTCCGGCTGTCAGCGCAGGGGCGCCCGGTTCTTTTTGTCAAGACCGACCTGTCCGGTGCCCTGAATGA
ACTGCAAGACGAGGCAGCGCGGCTATCGTGGCTGGCCACGACGGGCGTTCCTTGCGCAGCTGTGCTCGAC
GTTGTCACTGAAGCGGGAAGGGACTGGCTGCTATTGGGCGAAGTGCCGGGGCAGGATCTCCTGTCATCTC
ACCTTGCTCCTGCCGAGAAAGTATCCATCATGGCTGATGCAATGCGGCGGCTGCATACGCTTGATCCGGC
TACCTGCCCATTCGACCACCAAGCGAAACATCGCATCGAGCGAGCACGTACTCGGATGGAAGCCGGTCTT
GTCGATCAGGATGATCTGGACGAAGAGCATCAGGGGCTCGCGCCAGCCGAACTGTTCGCCAGGCTCAAGG
CGAGCATGCCCGACGGCGAGGATCTCGTCGTGACCCATGGCGATGCCTGCTTGCCGAATATCATGGTGGA
AAATGGCCGCTTTTCTGGATTCATCGACTGTGGCCGGCTGGGTGTGGCGGACCGCTATCAGGACATAGCG
TTGGCTACCCGTGATATTGCTGAAGAGCTTGGCGGCGAATGGGCTGACCGCTTCCTCGTGCTTTACGGTA
TCGCCGCTCCCGATTCGCAGCGCATCGCCTTCTATCGCCTTCTTGACGAGTTCTTCTGAGCGGGACTCTG
GGGTTCGAAATGACCGACCAAGCGACGCCCAACCTGCCATCACGAGATTTCGATTCCACCGCCGCCTTCT
ATGAAAGGTTGGGCTTCGGAATCGTTTTCCGGGACGCCGGCTGGATGATCCTCCAGCGCGGGGATCTCAT
GCTGGAGTTCTTCGCCCACCCTAGGGGGAGGCTAACTGAAACACGGAAGGAGACAATACCGGAAGGAACC
CGCGCTATGACGGCAATAAAAAGACAGAATAAAACGCACGGTGTTGGGTCGTTTGTTCATAAACGCGGGG
TTCGGTCCCAGGGCTGGCACTCTGTCGATACCCCACCGAGACCCCATTGGGGCCAATACGCCCGCGTTTC
TTCCTTTTCCCCACCCCACCCCCCAAGTTCGGGTGAAGGCCCAGGGCTCGCAGCCAACGTCGGGGCGGCA
GGCCCTGCCATAGCCTCAGGTTACTCATATATACTTTAGATTGATTTAAAACTTCATTTTTAATTTAAAA
GGATCTAGGTGAAGATCCTTTTTGATAATCTCATGACCAAAATCCCTTAACGTGAGTTTTCGTTCCACTG
AGCGTCAGACCCCGTAGAAAAGATCAAAGGATCTTCTTGAGATCCTTTTTTTCTGCGCGTAATCTGCTGC
TTGCAAACAAAAAAACCACCGCTACCAGCGGTGGTTTGTTTGCCGGATCAAGAGCTACCAACTCTTTTTC
CGAAGGTAACTGGCTTCAGCAGAGCGCAGATACCAAATACTGTCCTTCTAGTGTAGCCGTAGTTAGGCCA
CCACTTCAAGAACTCTGTAGCACCGCCTACATACCTCGCTCTGCTAATCCTGTTACCAGTGGCTGCTGCC
AGTGGCGATAAGTCGTGTCTTACCGGGTTGGACTCAAGACGATAGTTACCGGATAAGGCGCAGCGGTCGG
GCTGAACGGGGGGTTCGTGCACACAGCCCAGCTTGGAGCGAACGACCTACACCGAACTGAGATACCTACA
GCGTGAGCTATGAGAAAGCGCCACGCTTCCCGAAGGGAGAAAGGCGGACAGGTATCCGGTAAGCGGCAGG
GTCGGAACAGGAGAGCGCACGAGGGAGCTTCCAGGGGGAAACGCCTGGTATCTTTATAGTCCTGTCGGGT
TTCGCCACCTCTGACTTGAGCGTCGATTTTTGTGATGCTCGTCAGGGGGGCGGAGCCTATGGAAAAACGC
CAGCAACGCGGCCTTTTTACGGTTCCTGGCCTTTTGCTGGCCTTTTGCTCACATGTTCTTTCCTGCGTTA
TCCCCTGATTCTGTGGATAACCGTATTACCGCCATGCAT
