>Addgene plasmid #65686 | pONL-N1_LAMP1 | addgene partial sequence | sequence record 115870 | hmKO-R 5'-TCCTGATGTCCCTCGTAAGG-3'
CCTCGATTGTGAACTCATGCCCATTGACGGAGCCGTCCATGTAGTACCTCATCTTCATCTCGGGCTTGAT
CACGCTCACCATGGTGGCGACCGGTGGATCCCGGATGGTCTGATAGCCCGCGTGACTCCTCTTCCTGCCG
ATGAGGTAGGCGATGAGGACGATGAGGACCAGCCCTGCCAGGGCCCCGCCCACAGCAATGGGGATCAGCA
TGTTGTTACCGTCCTGTACACACTCTTCCACAGACCCAAACCTGTCACTTTCTACCCTGAAAGCCTGGAC
TTGCACGCTGAAGACATTGAGGGCGAGCGCCTTGCTGACAAAGATGTGCTCCTCACTGTTGCACTTGTAT
GAGTTGCCGACACTGGCCTGAAGAGCTTTCAGGGAATAGTTGGAGGTGCTGAACGTGGGCTCTATGGCAT
CAGGAAGAGTCATGTTCAACTGAACTCCTTGCAGGAAAAACAGGCTAGAAGTGGCATTCATCCCAAACTG
CAGCTCCAGGACTCTGCTCTTGTTCCCCACCTTCAGGGTCACCAACTGGGCACCGCAAGTCCCACTATAT
TTGTCACTTGGGTTGATGTTGAATGCTCTGGTCACAGTCGTGTTGTCCTTCTTCATGTAGGTGATGTTGA
GTTGCAGTGCCATAGAGGCCAGCAGGCAGGTTCCATTGTCACCAGTCACATTGTACTTGGACACACTGGG
GTTTGTGGGCACGAGTGGTGGTGAGGGGCTGGGTGGCCCAGTAGTTGGGGAAGGTTGATCCTGTGGGCAG
CGTGTCTCTTCCTTGCTGAAGTTGCTACTCGGCAGGTAGGCCTGGATAGTAGCGTCCCAGAGCACAATGG
TCACATTCTTCATGTAGACCCTGATGTCGCTGACACATCGGTATGTTTTGTTGATGTCTGCCTTGATGTC
AGTTGTGGAATCCACAGTGTCGGGCCCTTTGGAGCTGGCATTGGG
