>Addgene plasmid #65686 | pONL-N1_LAMP1 | addgene partial sequence | sequence record 118024 | CMV-F 5'-CGCAAATGGGCGGTAGGCGTG-3'
CTATATAAGCAGAGCTGGTTTAGTGAACCGTCAGATCCGCTAGCGCTACCGGACTCAGATCTCGAGCTCA
AGCTTCGAATTCTCGCCACCATGGCGGCCCCGGGCGCCCGGCGGCCGCTGCTCCTGTTGCTGCTGGCAGG
CCTTGCACACAGCGCCCCAGCACTGTTCGAGGTGAAAGACAACAACGGCACAGCGTGTATAATGGCCAGC
TTCTCTGCCTCCTTTCTGACCACCTATGAGGCTGGACATGTTTCTAAGGTCTCGAATATGACCCTGCCAG
CCTCTGCAGAAGTCCTGAAGAATAGCAGCTCTTGTGGTGAAAAGAATGCTTCTGAGCCCACCCTCGCAAT
CACCTTTGGAGAAGGATATTTACTGAAACTCACCTTCACAAAAAACACAACACGTTACAGTGTCCAGCAC
ATGTATTTCACATATAACCTGTCAGACACACAATTCTTTCCCAATGCCAGCTCCAAAGGGCCCGACACTG
TGGATTCCACAACTGACATCAAGGCAGACATCAACAAAACATACCGATGTGTCAGCGACATCAGGGTCTA
CATGAAGAATGTGACCATTGTGCTCTGGGACGCTACTATCCAGGCCTACCTGCCGAGTAGCAACTTCAGC
AAGGAAGAGACACGCTGCCCACAGGATCAACCTTCCCCAACTACTGGGCCACCCAGCCCCTCACCACCAC
TCGTGCCCACAAACCCCAGTGTGTCCAAGTACAATGTGACTGGTGACAATGGAACCTGCCTGCTGGCCTC
TATGGCACTGCAACTCAACATCACCTACATGAAGAAGGACAACACGACTG
